>Addgene plasmid #87152 | pCASCADE-gltA1-gltA2-udhA-zwf | addgene full sequence | sequence record 174941 | Addgene NGS Result
GACGTCTTAAGACCCACTTTCACATTTAAGTTGTTTTTCTAATCCGCATATGATCAATTCAAGGCCGAAT
AAGAAGGCTGGCTCTGCACCTTGGTGATCAAATAATTCGATAGCTTGTCGTAATAATGGCGGCATACTAT
CAGTAGTAGGTGTTTCCCTTTCTTCTTTAGCGACTTGATGCTCTTGATCTTCCAATACGCAACCTAAAGT
AAAATGCCCCACAGCGCTGAGTGCATATAATGCATTCTCTAGTGAAAAACCTTGTTGGCATAAAAAGGCT
AATTGATTTTCGAGAGTTTCATACTGTTTTTCTGTAGGCCGTGTACCTAAATGTACTTTTGCTCCATCGC
GATGACTTAGTAAAGCACATCTAAAACTTTTAGCGTTATTACGTAAAAAATCTTGCCAGCTTTCCCCTTC
TAAAGGGCAAAAGTGAGTATGGTGCCTATCTAACATCTCAATGGCTAAGGCGTCGAGCAAAGCCCGCTTA
TTTTTTACATGCCAATACAATGTAGGCTGCTCTACACCTAGCTTCTGGGCGAGTTTACGGGTTGTTAAAC
CTTCGATTCCGACCTCATTAAGCAGCTCTAATGCGCTGTTAATCACTTTACTTTTATCTAATCTAGACAT
CATCCAGGCATCAAATAAAACGAAAGGCTCAGTCGAAAGACTGGGCCTTTCGTTTTATCTGTTGTTTGTC
GGTGAACGCTCTCTACTAGAGTCACACTGGCTCACCTTCGGGTGGGCCTTTCTGCGTTTATACACAGCTA
ACACCACGTCGTCCCTATCTGCTGCCCTAGGTCTATGAGTGGTTGCTGGATAACTCTTTCTGACACCTTA
CTATCTTACAAATGTAACAAAAAAGTTATTTTTCTGTAATTCGAGCATGTCATGTTACCCCGCGAGCATA
AAACGCGTATATTCAGGGAGACCACAACGGTTTCCCTCTACAAATAATTTTGTTTAACTTTGAATTCAAA
AGATCTGGTACCACCTCGAGTTCCCCGCGCCAGCGGGGATAAACCGAAAAGCATATAATGCGTAAAAGTT
ATGAAGTTCGAGTTCCCCGCGCCAGCGGGGATAAACCGTATTGACCAATTCATTCGGGACAGTTATTAGT
TCGAGTTCCCCGCGCCAGCGGGGATAAACCGTTACCATTCTGTTGCTTTTATGTATAAGAATCGAGTTCC
CCGCGCCAGCGGGGATAAACCGCTCGTAAAAGCAGTACAGTGCACCGTAAGATCGAGTTCCCCGCGCCAG
CGGGGATAAACCGAAAAAAAAACCCCGCCCCTGACAGGGCGGGGTTTTTTTTCCTAGGGATATATTCCGC
TTCCTCGCTCACTGACTCGCTACGCTCGGTCGTTCGACTGCGGCGAGCGGAAATGGCTTACGAACGGGGC
GGAGATTTCCTGGAAGATGCCAGGAAGATACTTAACAGGGAAGTGAGAGGGCCGCGGCAAAGCCGTTTTT
CCATAGGCTCCGCCCCCCTGACAAGCATCACGAAATCTGACGCTCAAATCAGTGGTGGCGAAACCCGACA
GGACTATAAAGATACCAGGCGTTTCCCCCTGGCGGCTCCCTCGTGCGCTCTCCTGTTCCTGCCTTTCGGT
TTACCGGTGTCATTCCGCTGTTATGGCCGCGTTTGTCTCATTCCACGCCTGACACTCAGTTCCGGGTAGG
CAGTTCGCTCCAAGCTGGACTGTATGCACGAACCCCCCGTTCAGTCCGACCGCTGCGCCTTATCCGGTAA
CTATCGTCTTGAGTCCAACCCGGAAAGACATACAAAAGCACCACTGGCAGCAGCCACTGGTAATTGATTT
AGAGGAGTTAGTCTTGAAGTCATGCGCCGGTTAAGGCTAAACTGAAAGGACAAGTTTTGGTGACTGCGCT
CCTCCAAGCCAGTTACCTCGGTTCAAAGAGTTGGTAGCTCAGAGAACCTTCGAAAAACCGCCCTGCAAGG
CGGTTTTTTCGTTTTCAGAGCAAGAGATTACGCGCAGACCAAAACGATCTCAAGAAGATCATCTTATTAA
TCAGATAAAATATTTCTAGATTTCAGTGCAATTTATCTCTTCAAATGTAGCACCTGAAGTCAGCCCCATA
CGATATAAGTTGTTACTAGTGCTTGGATTCTCACCAATAAAAAACGCCCGGCGGCAACCGAGCGTTCTGA
ACAAATCCAGATGGAGTTCTGAGGTCATTACTGGATCTATCAACAGGAGTCCAAGCGAGCTCGATATCAA
ATTACGCCCCGCCCTGCCACTCATCGCAGTACTGTTGTAATTCATTAAGCATTCTGCCGACATGGAAGCC
ATCACAAACGGCATGATGAACCTGAATCGCCAGCGGCATCAGCACCTTGTCGCCTTGCGTATAATATTTG
CCCATGGTGAAAACGGGGGCGAAGAAGTTGTCCATATTGGCCACGTTTAAATCAAAACTGGTGAAACTCA
CCCAGGGATTGGCTGAGACGAAAAACATATTCTCAATAAACCCTTTAGGGAAATAGGCCAGGTTTTCACC
GTAACACGCCACATCTTGCGAATATATGTGTAGAAACTGCCGGAAATCGTCGTGGTATTCACTCCAGAGC
GATGAAAACGTTTCAGTTTGCTCATGGAAAACGGTGTAACAAGGGTGAACACTATCCCATATCACCAGCT
CACCGTCTTTCATTGCCATACGAAATTCCGGATGAGCATTCATCAGGCGGGCAAGAATGTGAATAAAGGC
CGGATAAAACTTGTGCTTATTTTTCTTTACGGTCTTTAAAAAGGCCGTAATATCCAGCTGAACGGTCTGG
TTATAGGTACATTGAGCAACTGACTGAAATGCCTCAAAATGTTCTTTACGATGCCATTGGGATATATCAA
CGGTGGTATATCCAGTGATTTTTTTCTCCATTTTAGCTTCCTTAGCTCCTGAAAATCTCGATAACTCAAA
AAATACGCCCGGTAGTGATCTTATTTCATTATGGTGAAAGTTGGAACCTCTTACGTGCCGATCAACGTCT
CATTTTCGCCAGATATC
Features (pLannotate 1.2.2; 8 found; start..end, strand, type, name):
      7..630     -  CDS            TetR: tetracycline repressor TetR; tetR from transposon Tn10; TetR binds to the tetracycline operator tetO to inhibit transcription. This inhibition can be relieved by adding tetracycline or doxycycline.
    642..713     +  terminator     rrnB T1 terminator: transcription terminator T1 from the E. coli rrnB gene
    729..756     +  terminator     T7Te terminator: phage T7 early transcription terminator
   1325..1380    -  rep_origin     RSF ori (fragment): Plasmids containing the RSF 1030 origin of replication can be propagated in E. coli cells that contain additional plasmids with compatible origins.
   1468..2013    -  rep_origin     p15A ori: Plasmids containing the medium-copy-number p15A origin of replication can be propagated in E. coli cells that contain a second plasmid with the ColE1 origin.
   2127..2221    -  terminator     lambda t0 terminator: transcription terminator from phage lambda
   2245..2901    -  CDS            cat: CAT_ECOLX - Experimental evidence at protein level: Swiss-Prot protein existence level 1. This enzyme is an effector of chloramphenicol resistance in bacteria. From Escherichia coli. This protein is used as a marker in many commonly used cloning vectors, such as pACYC184.
   2902..3004    -  promoter       cat promoter: promoter of the E. coli cat gene encoding chloramphenicol acetyltransferase
