[The description below was written by a language model from this plasmid's Addgene catalogue record and pLannotate feature annotations shown in this document.]
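Description:
pCASCADE-gltA1-gltA2-udhA-zwf is a small bacterial expression plasmid built on the in-house pCASCADE backbone, designed to deliver a multiplexed CRISPR guide array in E. coli. It replicates from a p15A origin, which is compatible with ColE1-type plasmids and so allows co-maintenance with other constructs; the catalogue lists it as low copy. Selection is by chloramphenicol, provided by a cat gene with its native promoter and followed by a lambda t0 terminator. A short fragment annotated as RSF ori is probably only a region of sequence similarity near the p15A origin rather than a second functional replicon.

The payload is a four-spacer guide array whose guides target the two promoters of gltA (citrate synthase), the udhA promoter (soluble transhydrogenase) and the zwf promoter (glucose-6-phosphate dehydrogenase). The array is transcribed from the E. coli ugpB promoter, which is induced under low-phosphate conditions, so guide expression, and with it silencing of the targeted promoters, switches on as phosphate becomes depleted. The plasmid name suggests the guides are meant to work with a Cascade (type I-E) CRISPR system in the host, but no Cas components are encoded on the plasmid. The automated feature table does not annotate the ugpB promoter or the array itself; these most likely lie in the unannotated stretch downstream of the rrnB T1 and T7Te terminators.

The table also identifies a TetR coding sequence, apparently a backbone remnant, since the record describes no tetracycline-regulated element. The sequenced record (3,027 nt) is slightly longer than the catalogued size of 2,903 bp. The design fits phosphate-triggered, simultaneous repression of several central-metabolism genes, for example to redirect metabolic flux.
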