Addgene plasmid #87152: pCASCADE-gltA1-gltA2-udhA-zwf
Purpose: gltA1-gltA2-udhA-zwf targeting guide RNA E. coli , Low Phosphate Induction
Depositing lab: Michael Lynch. Depositing organization: Duke University.
Backbone
  Vector backbone: pCASCADE
  Backbone manufacturer: None - Constructed in House
  Backbone size w/o insert (bp): 2500
  Total vector size (bp): 2903
  Vector type: Bacterial Expression
Growth in bacteria
  Bacterial resistance: Chloramphenicol, 25 μg/mL
  Growth temperature: 37°C
  Growth strain: DH5alpha
  Copy number: Low Copy
Gene/Insert
  Gene/Insert name: gltA1-gltA2-udhA-zwf guide array
  gRNA/shRNA sequence: 4 Guide Array : E . coli gltA promoter1, gltA promoter 2, udhA promoter, zwf promoter
  Promoter: E . coli ugpB gene promoter, low phosphate induction
  Cloning method: Gibson Cloning
  Sequencing primers: 5′ CACCACGTCGTCCCTATCTG; 3′ ATCTCCGCCCCGTTCGTAA
Terms and licenses: Academic/Nonprofit Terms; Industry Terms: Not Available to Industry
How to cite: pCASCADE-gltA1-gltA2-udhA-zwf was a gift from Michael Lynch (Addgene plasmid # 87152 ; http://n2t.net/addgene:87152 ; RRID:Addgene_87152)
